Addgene plasmid #62181: pMuLE ENTR H1-miR-30 L1-R5
Purpose: (Empty Backbone) MuLE (Multiple Lentiviral Expression) Entry vector containing a H1 promoter and miR30-based hairpin module for shRNA expression. Compatible with MultiSite Gateway cloning
Depositing lab: Ian Frew. Depositing organization: University of Zurich. Publication: A versatile modular vector system for rapid combinatorial mammalian genetics. Albers J, Danzer C, Rechsteiner M, Lehmann H, Brandt LP, Hejhal T, Catalano A, Busenhart P, Goncalves AF, Brandt S, Bode PK, Bode-Lesniewska B, Wild PJ, Frew IJ. J Clin Invest. 2015 Mar 9. pii: 79743. doi: 10.1172/JCI79743. PubMed 25751063.
Backbone
  Vector backbone: N/A
  Vector type: Mammalian Expression, RNAi ; MuLE Gateway Entry Vector
Growth in bacteria
  Bacterial resistance: Kanamycin, 50 μg/mL
  Growth temperature: 37°C
  Growth strain: JM110
  Copy number: High Copy
Gene/Insert
  Gene/Insert name: None
Terms and licenses: Academic/Nonprofit Terms; Industry Terms: Not Available to Industry
How to cite: pMuLE ENTR H1-miR-30 L1-R5 was a gift from Ian Frew (Addgene plasmid # 62181 ; http://n2t.net/addgene:62181 ; RRID:Addgene_62181)
