[The description below was written by a language model from this plasmid's Addgene catalogue record.]
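Description:
pMuLE ENTR H1-miR-30 L1-R5 is an empty-backbone Gateway entry vector from the MuLE (Multiple Lentiviral Expression) toolkit, a modular system for assembling several expression or knockdown elements into a single lentiviral vector for combinatorial genetics in mammalian cells. It is catalogued as a mammalian expression/RNAi entry vector, is maintained in E. coli as a high-copy plasmid and is selected with kanamycin. The record does not name a parental backbone or the origin of replication, and no feature table is provided, so the exact layout of elements cannot be described beyond what the name and purpose statement indicate.

The functional module is an H1 promoter followed by a miR-30-based hairpin scaffold. H1 is an RNA polymerase III promoter commonly used to drive short RNAs. The miR-30 context allows a user-supplied shRNA stem to be embedded within microRNA flanking sequences, so that the transcript is processed through the endogenous microRNA pathway into a mature silencing RNA. No hairpin is present as supplied; the user clones a target-specific sequence into the scaffold, though the record does not state the cloning sites used for this.

The "L1-R5" designation indicates that the module is flanked by attL1 and attR5 recombination sites, which in MultiSite Gateway cloning fix its position and orientation, here as the first element in a multi-fragment LR reaction. It is combined with other MuLE entry vectors carrying complementary att sites and recombined into a lentiviral destination vector. This yields a single virus that delivers the shRNA together with additional shRNAs, cDNAs or reporters.
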