>Addgene plasmid #62181 | pMuLE ENTR H1-miR-30 L1-R5 | addgene partial sequence | sequence record 108827 | M13-F20 5'-TGTAAAACGACGGCCAGT-3'
GACTGATAGTGACCTGTTCGTTGCAACAAATTGATGAGCAATGCTTTTTTATAATGCCAACTTTGTACAA
AAAAGCAGGCTCTATCGATATTCGAACGCTGACGTCATCAACCCGCTCCAAGGAATCGCGGGCCCAGTGT
CACTAGGCGGGAACACCCAGCGCGCGTGCGCCCTGGCAGGAAGATGGCTGTGAGGGACAGGGGAGTGGCG
CCCTGCAATATTTGCATGTCGCTATGTGTTCTGGGAAATCACCATAAACGTGAAATGTCTTTGGATTTGG
GAATCTTATAAGTTCTGTATGAGACCACAGATCTCGGCGTTGTGTACTAGTCGACTAGGGATAACAGGGT
AATTGTTTGAATGAGGCTTCAGTACTTTACAGAATCGTTGCCTGCACATCTTGGAAACACTTGCTGGGAT
TACTTCTTCAGGTTAACCCAACAGAAGGCTCGAGCAACCAGAATTCAAGGGGCTACTTTAGGAGCAATTA
TCTTGTTTACTAAAACTGAATACCTTGCTATCTCTTTGATACATTTTTACAAAGCTGAATTAAAATGGTA
TAAATTAAATCACTTTTTTCAATTGGAAGACTAATGCGTTTATCTAGACCAATTCGACAACTTTGTATAC
AAAAGTTGAACGAGAAACGTAAAATGATATAAATATCAATATATTAAATTAGATTTTGCATAAAAAACAG
ACTACATAATACTGTAAAACACAACATATCCAGTCACTATGAATCAACTACTTAGATGGTATTAGTGACC
TGTACTGCAGGGCGGCCGCGATATCCCCTATAGTGAGTCGTATTACATGGTCATAGCTGTTTCCTGGCAG
CTCT
