>Addgene plasmid #62181 | pMuLE ENTR H1-miR-30 L1-R5 | addgene partial sequence | sequence record 108829 | M13-Rev 5'-CAGGAAACAGCTATGACC-3'
CGCGGCCGCCCTGCAGTACAGGTCACTAATACCATCTAAGTAGTTGATTCATAGTGACTGGATATGTTGT
GTTTTACAGTATTATGTAGTCTGTTTTTTATGCAAAATCTAATTTAATATATTGATATTTATATCATTTT
ACGTTTCTCGTTCAACTTTTGTATACAAAGTTGTCGAATTGGTCTAGATAAACGCATTAGTCTTCCAATT
GAAAAAAGTGATTTAATTTATACCATTTTAATTCAGCTTTGTAAAAATGTATCAAAGAGATAGCAAGGTA
TTCAGTTTTAGTAAACAAGATAATTGCTCCTAAAGTAGCCCCTTGAATTCTGGTTGCTCGAGCCTTCTGT
TGGGTTAACCTGAAGAAGTAATCCCAGCAAGTGTTTCCAAGATGTGCAGGCAACGATTCTGTAAAGTACT
GAAGCCTCATTCAAACAATTACCCTGTTATCCCTAGTCGACTAGTACACAACGCCGAGATCTGTGGTCTC
ATACAGAACTTATAAGATTCCCAAATCCAAAGACATTTCACGTTTATGGTGATTTCCCAGAACACATAGC
GACATGCAAATATTGCAGGGCGCCACTCCCCTGTCCCTCACAGCCATCTTCCTGCCAGGGCGCACGCGCG
CTGGGTGTTCCCGCCTAGTGACACTGGGCCCGCGATTCCTTGGAGCGGGTTGATGACGTCAGCGTTCGAA
TATCGATAGAGCCTGCTTTTTTGTAC
